>Addgene plasmid #18348 | T4 Lysozyme R52V N53A T54S N55G V57T WT* | addgene partial sequence | sequence record 24081 | 3primeUP
CTANTGGAAAAAGCCCGCTCATTAGGCGGGCTCAGATCTGCTCATGTTTGACAGCTTATCATCGATAAGC
TTCGGCAATAAATTCTTGATATGTTTTCATATGTTTCCTTTAAATATTTTAATTAGTAATTGTCTATTCA
AGTAATTGTGAATATACTATCACAATTCCAAGAGAAAGTAAACAGCTTTATAGATTTTTATACGCGTCCC
AAGTGCCAGTTCTAAACGTTGTAATGACTCGTTTTGCGCGATTAGGTGTTTGATTATACCATCTACTTTT
AGCTAAGTTAACTGCTGCTTCATCCCAGCGTTTTTGTTGAAGCATACGTAAAGAGTTAGTAAATCCTGCC
ACACCGGTTTCTCCCATTTGGAAAACCATATTAATCAATGCAGCGCGACGAACCGCATCAAGAGAATCAT
AAACCGGTTTTAATTTAGCATTTCTCAGAATTCCGCGAACAGCAGCATCAACATCCTGATTAAAGAGTTT
TTCAGCCTCATCTTTTGTAATTACACCATTAGTATTACGCCCAATAGCTTTATCTAATTCAGATTTAGCA
GCATTAGAATTTCCATCTACTTTAAGCGTATGACCGATGCCAATAGTGTAATAGCCTTCTGTGTCTTTAT
AGATTTTAAGTCTAAGACCTTCATCTATACGTAACATTTCAAATATATTCATAATACCTCCTAAGCATCG
ATGGATCCTGTTTCCTGTGTGAAATTGTTATCCGCTCACAATTCCACACATTATACGAGCCGATGATTAA
TTGTCAACAGGGGGATGGGGAGTAAGCTGATCCTGTTTCCTGTGTGAAATTGTTATCCGCTCACAATTCC
ACACATTATACGAGCCGATGATTAATTGTCAACAGGGGGATGGGGAGTAAGCTCATCGATGGATCGANCN
GNTTCCCGNGGGNAAATGGTANCCGCNCNCNANTNCCNCNCNTTANCNAGCCGGAAGCNNAANGGGNAAN
GCCGGGGGGGGCCNAANGNGGGNNCNANCTTANNTNANTGGGNNTGCNCNCNNGGCCCGCTTTCCNNNCG
GGAAANCNGNNNGGCCGGNNNCCNNNNAAGGGGGNAAACNTTNN
