[The description below was written by a language model from this plasmid's Addgene catalogue record.]
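Description:
T4 Lysozyme R52V N53A T54S N55G V57T WT* is a bacterial expression plasmid built on the pHS1403 backbone (about 5 kb without insert) that carries a mutant version of the bacteriophage T4 lysozyme gene (gene e). It is maintained in E. coli as a high-copy plasmid under ampicillin selection. The record does not state the origin of replication or the promoter that drives expression, and no feature table is provided, so the regulatory elements cannot be described from the available information.

The insert is roughly 600 bp and was cloned by restriction enzymes between BamHI (5′) and HindIII (3′), both of which remain intact. According to the depositor, the BamHI site lies 27 bp from the start codon and the HindIII site 115 bp from the stop codon, so the whole coding region can be excised or exchanged as a cassette. No tags or fusion partners are recorded.

The record is internally inconsistent about which substitutions are present. The plasmid name lists R52V, N53A, T54S, N55G and V57T, whereas the mutation field lists L32T, T34K, K35V, S36D, P37G, S38N and L39S. Both are given in the "WT*" background, a term that in T4 lysozyme work conventionally refers to the cysteine-free pseudo-wild-type protein, although the record does not define it. The alternative insert name is R3 TA. Users should confirm the actual substitutions by sequencing. Either set is a cluster of replacements across a short contiguous segment, consistent with use in producing variant protein for studies of protein structure, stability and folding, though the record does not state a purpose.
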