Addgene plasmid #18348: T4 Lysozyme R52V N53A T54S N55G V57T WT*
Depositing lab: Brian Matthews. Depositing organization: University of Oregon.
Backbone
  Vector backbone: pHS1403
  Backbone size w/o insert (bp): 5000
  Vector type: Bacterial Expression
Growth in bacteria
  Bacterial resistance: Ampicillin, 100 μg/mL
  Growth temperature: 37°C
  Growth strain: DH5alpha
  Copy number: High Copy
Gene/Insert
  Gene/Insert name: T4 Lysozyme (alt name: R3 TA)
  Species: Bacteriophage T4
  Insert size (bp): 600
  Mutation: L32T T34K K35V S36D P37G S38N L39S WT*
  GenBank ID: NP_049736
  Entrez Gene: e (a.k.a. T4p123)
  Cloning method: Restriction Enzyme; 5′ cloning site BamHI (not destroyed); 3′ cloning site HindIII (not destroyed)
  Sequencing primers: 5′ na; 3′ GGCGTATCACGAGGCCC
Terms and licenses: Academic/Nonprofit Terms; Industry Terms: Not Available to Industry
Depositor comments: The BamHI site is 27 bp from the ATG and the HindIII site is 115 bp from the stop.
How to cite: T4 Lysozyme R52V N53A T54S N55G V57T WT* was a gift from Brian Matthews (Addgene plasmid # 18348 ; http://n2t.net/addgene:18348 ; RRID:Addgene_18348)
